Addgene plasmid #149623: pBSV2G_PflaBS-sgRNAflaB
Purpose: flaB gRNA expression in B. burgdorferi
Depositing lab: Christine Jacobs-Wagner. Depositing organization: Yale University. Publication: A CRISPR interference platform for selective downregulation of gene expression in Borrelia burgdorferi. Takacs CN, Scott M, Chang Y, Kloos ZA, Irnov I, Rosa PA, Liu J, Jacobs-Wagner C. Appl Environ Microbiol. 2020 Nov 30. pii: AEM.02519-20. doi: 10.1128/AEM.02519-20. PubMed 33257311.
Backbone
  Vector backbone: pBSV2G_2
  Backbone manufacturer: CJW lab
  Vector type: Bacterial Expression, CRISPR
Growth in bacteria
  Bacterial resistance: Gentamicin, 10 μg/mL
  Growth temperature: 30°C
  Growth strain: XL10 Gold
  Copy number: High Copy
Gene/Insert
  Gene/Insert name: sgRNAflaB
  gRNA/shRNA sequence: AAAATTTAAATTTCTGACTT
  Species: Synthetic
  Promoter: PflaBS
  Cloning method: Restriction Enzyme; 5′ cloning site Unknown (unknown if destroyed); 3′ cloning site Unknown (unknown if destroyed)
  Sequencing primers: 5′ Unknown
Terms and licenses: Academic/Nonprofit Terms; Industry Terms: Not Available to Industry
How to cite: pBSV2G_PflaBS-sgRNAflaB was a gift from Christine Jacobs-Wagner (Addgene plasmid # 149623 ; http://n2t.net/addgene:149623 ; RRID:Addgene_149623)
