[The description below was written by a language model from this plasmid's Addgene catalogue record and pLannotate feature annotations shown in this document.]
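Description:
pBSV2G_PflaBS-sgRNAflaB is a 5.8 kb bacterial CRISPR plasmid built on the pBSV2G_2 backbone and designed to express a single guide RNA in the Lyme disease spirochete Borrelia burgdorferi. It is maintained in E. coli through a high-copy ColE1/pUC-type origin and selected with gentamicin via the aacC1 acetyltransferase gene (GmR). A B. burgdorferi sequence annotated as an hslU fragment lies immediately upstream of the resistance gene. It probably represents the Borrelia-derived upstream region that drives the marker, although the record does not name that promoter. A large stretch of the plasmid carries no meaningful annotation apart from a very short hit to a yeast ADH1 promoter, which is most likely spurious. The elements responsible for replication in Borrelia are not identified in the feature tables.

The payload is a synthetic sgRNA cassette in which the PflaBS promoter drives a 20-nucleotide spacer directed against flaB, fused to the Streptococcus pyogenes Cas9 guide RNA scaffold. The B. burgdorferi fragment annotated as fliD just upstream of the scaffold probably reflects the genomic region from which the flaB promoter was taken. The cassette sits within remnants of a lac-based cloning region (a lacI fragment, CAP site, lac promoter and operator, and a lacZα fragment), which are backbone leftovers rather than functional parts of the design. No Cas9 or dCas9 gene is annotated on this plasmid, so the nuclease-dead effector would have to be supplied separately. The associated publication describes a CRISPR interference platform for selective downregulation of B. burgdorferi genes, and this construct supplies the flaB-targeting guide for it. The depositor and sequencing-derived records contain the same features, differing only in their start coordinate.
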