Features (pLannotate 1.2.2; 11 found; start..end, strand, type, name):
     71..659     +  rep_origin     ori: high-copy-number ColE1/pMB1/pBR322/pUC origin of replication
   1626..1642    -  promoter       ADH1 promoter (fragment): S. cerevisiae ADH1; promoter for alcohol dehydrogenase 1
   4031..4123    +  CDS            lacI (fragment): lac repressor; lacI; The lac repressor binds to the lac operator to inhibit transcription in E. coli. This inhibition can be relieved by adding lactose or isopropyl-β-D-thiogalactopyranoside (IPTG).
   4136..4157    +  protein_bind   CAP binding site: CAP binding activates transcription in the presence of cAMP. E. coli catabolite activator protein
   4172..4202    +  promoter       lac promoter: promoter for the E. coli lac operon
   4210..4226    +  protein_bind   lac operator: The lac repressor binds to the lac operator to inhibit transcription in E. coli. This inhibition can be relieved by adding lactose or isopropyl-β-D-thiogalactopyranoside (IPTG). lac repressor encoded by lacI
   4271..4495    +  CDS            fliD (fragment): FLID_BORBU - Protein inferred from homology: Swiss-Prot protein existence level 3. Required for the morphogenesis and for the elongation of the flagellar filament by facilitating polymerization of the flagellin monomers at the tip of growing filament. Forms a capping structure, which prevents flagellin subunits (transported through the central channel of the flagellum) from leaking out without polymerization at the distal end (By similarity). From Borrelia burgdorferi (strain ATCC 35210 / B31 / CIP 102532 / DSM 4680).
   4590..4665    +  misc_RNA       gRNA scaffold: guide RNA scaffold for the Streptococcus pyogenes CRISPR/Cas9 system
   4682..4836    +  CDS            lacZα (fragment): LacZα fragment of β-galactosidase; lacZ fragment
   4855..5229    +  CDS            hslU (fragment): HSLU_BORBU - Protein inferred from homology: Swiss-Prot protein existence level 3. ATPase subunit of a proteasome-like degradation complex; this subunit has chaperone activity. The binding of ATP and its subsequent hydrolysis by HslU are essential for unfolding of protein substrates subsequently hydrolyzed by HslV. HslU recognizes the N-terminal part of its protein substrates and unfolds these before they are guided to HslV for hydrolysis. From Borrelia burgdorferi (strain ATCC 35210 / B31 / CIP 102532 / DSM 4680).
   5266..5799    +  CDS            GmR: gentamycin acetyltransferase; aacC1; confers resistance to gentamycin
>Addgene plasmid #149623 | pBSV2G_PflaBS-sgRNAflaB | depositor full sequence | sequence record 292416 | pBSV2G_PflaBS-sgRNAflaB sequence 5831 bps
CCAAAATCCCTTAACGTGAGTTTTCGTTCCACTGAGCGTCAGACCCCGTAGAAAAGATCAAAGGATCTTC
TTGAGATCCTTTTTTTCTGCGCGTAATCTGCTGCTTGCAAACAAAAAAACCACCGCTACCAGCGGTGGTT
TGTTTGCCGGATCAAGAGCTACCAACTCTTTTTCCGAAGGTAACTGGCTTCAGCAGAGCGCAGATACCAA
ATACTGTCCTTCTAGTGTAGCCGTAGTTAGGCCACCACTTCAAGAACTCTGTAGCACCGCCTACATACCT
CGCTCTGCTAATCCTGTTACCAGTGGCTGCTGCCAGTGGCGATAAGTCGTGTCTTACCGGGTTGGACTCA
AGACGATAGTTACCGGATAAGGCGCAGCGGTCGGGCTGAACGGGGGGTTCGTGCACACAGCCCAGCTTGG
AGCGAACGACCTACACCGAACTGAGATACCTACAGCGTGAGCTATGAGAAAGCGCCACGCTTCCCGAAGG
GAGAAAGGCGGACAGGTATCCGGTAAGCGGCAGGGTCGGAACAGGAGAGCGCACGAGGGAGCTTCCAGGG
GGAAACGCCTGGTATCTTTATAGTCCTGTCGGGTTTCGCCACCTCTGACTTGAGCGTCGATTTTTGTGAT
GCTCGTCAGGGGGGCGGAGCCTATGGAAAAACGCCAGCAACGCGGCCTTTTTACGGTTCCTGGGCTTTTG
CTGGCCTTTTGCTCACATGTTCTTTCCTGCACTAGATCCCCGGCAAGTTCATCCTTAGGGTTTCCATATC
TCTTAAAAAGTCAATTTCTGCTTGATTAATTTCTTGTGGATTATTGTTTTTGCGGTTTTTCATTTTTTAT
CTCCTTGAGTATTGAATTTTTTCTTATATATAAATATATAGCAAAAACTATTTTTGCCAACTTTTTTACA
AAAAATTTTTTATTAAAACACTTAGGGCTTTGCTAAATTCTCTTTTAAAAGAACTTAGTAAAGCCCTATG
GATTTAAGAACTGATTATACTTACGTAGTAAAAATACTACAGATATTAATAGTATAGACCATATCAAAAT
CATAATCAATTTATATTTATCTAAAATTGTAGTCCATACAAAATACAAAAAAATTAGGTTTTTCTAAATT
CTATTTTAAAAGAACTTAGTAACACCTAATCTCTAAATTACTTACAAAATTCTAAAATTAGATTTTTAGT
TCTTCATATTTCTTTAAAAGTTTTTTAAGAAAATCTTTTTGATTTTCAAAAATTTCATGCATCATAAAAC
TAGTAAATTTGGATTTTTTTTTGTAAAAATCATAACTTTCTTGGGTTTTAAGTTGAAATCTTAATGGTTT
TATTGGATTTTGCCTAGATTTTTTTAACGCCGGACTTTCTTTATCTTTTATAAAATTATAAGAATTTTTA
ATACCATTTTCTATTAAATAATCTTCTTTTATAAGCCCCTCTTGCAGTGCAGTTGCTAATCTTAAATACT
TATACGCTTGAGTTTTTGCTACATCAAAGTCTTTTATAAAATCAAGAAAAGTTTTATAACCATCAAATTT
ATAATATTGATTATCTTTTATTTCTTTTAAAATTTTAATATTTTCCACCCTGTGGAATATTTCTTTTTTG
AAATTGTCATTTAACTTTTCCTTTAGTGTCTTGTAATAAGAAATTTTACTTTCATTAATCATTAAATTTT
GTTCAACATAAGTATCTATCTTTTTTGTTAAAACTTTAACAACACGTTTTTTTTCCATAAAAATTTTCCT
TTATTTTTGCAACATTTTCCTTAATTGATATAATTGTTACTATTTTAGATTTTTTAATATCCACTTAAGA
ATTAATCCCTCACTAGAATATTTTTTATTATAGAATTCATATACATGTTTTTCTAAATCTATAAATTTAT
CAACAATTGCTTTATTATAGGGTGTATCTATCTTTTCTTTTCTTAATAATCGTCTCATATTCTTTAAATA
ACAACAAACACTGCCGGTTTTAAACCTAAATTCTATGTAATATATTTTTGAAAAAGTATATACATTTTCA
ACCCCGTTTATTTCATACTTTACAAAAACATTATTTATTGGTTTTCTATAACCATAGTAAATGCCTAAAA
ATTTGTCCCCGTCTTTCATAGGATATAGATAAAGTTTTTGAATCTCTGATTTATCTAATAATTTTTCAAA
AAAAATTATACACCGCTTTTGTTTGTTACTAACTACTCTATGCAATGCCTTTAATATTTTTGTGTGATAT
ATATTTTTATCACCTTTTTTTTCTTTCAGCAGGAAGATACTTTCTTTTGGAAATTTAATTTTTTGTTCAT
TTATTCTTGCAGCCTTAAGTCCGATTTTCATATTTAATCCTTATATAGCCTTTCTATTTAATTCTTTTAA
ACTCAATAAACTTTTTTGGTTTTTCATTAGTTCTAATAATTCGCAATAATATGTGCAAAACACTTTATTG
TATTCTATTTTCTTTTGGTTATTCAAATATTCTTTTATAATTGGCTTTAGAAGTTCAATATTTACTTCTT
TTTTTAGTTGTTCAATAAGGATATTGAAAATGTTTGTTTTTAAATCTTGATAATTTTGTTGAGAATTTTC
TTTTTTTCTTTCAATTGACTTCTCTAATTTACGCTTTATATTGTTTAAATCGCTATATTTATGACTTTCA
ATAATAAAATGAGGCTTAAATTTGTAATTTTCGTATATTTTTTGGAAACTTGTTTCTAATTGTTTAGAAT
TATATTCATTTTTTTCAAATTCTTTTTGAGTGTTGCATAGAATTTCCTTTAATTTTTCTTGTTTTTCTTT
CATACAAGATTTAGTAAAATGTATATTTTTATTTTTTAGTAATTTAATTTCTATTATTTTTATGATTTTA
AGTATTTTGATTATATTATCTTTATCAATATTTAAATTGAATAAAATTGTAAGAAAAATTGAAAGAATTT
TTTTACATAAAAAGTTACATTTATTGAAGTAATTTCTTACTTGATACTTTTCTATTTCATTAATCTTTCT
TTCTTCTTTTATATTATTTTTATTATTTAAACACTCCTTTAAATCTACACTCCCATTTTTAGTAAATCTA
TCTTTAAGGCCCCTTGAAACTCTATTTTGAAATCTTAAATCTTTTTTTTCTTGAAAGTATTTATAGATTT
TTTGGTAACATTCTTTTTTTGAAAAATTAAGTTGATAGTATATTTCGGTCCCCAAATTTACCCCTAAGTG
TTTGTGATAATTAGTTGTGACTTTAAATTCTTTTTCTAATTTGTAAAGGTAATTTTGCAGTGTTTTTAGT
TTAACGGGTGTTTGACTATTTCTTTTAAGGTTTTCATTAAAGTAATAGAGTATGTTTTTTTGTGTGTATT
TCTTATATGTTTTATTTATGTACGCTAGTGTTGAGATAAGAACTACTAATTTATACTGTAATTTATTGTA
GCAAGTTGTGGTTTTACTGGTTTTGTTTATATTAGATAAGTTTTCCATTTATAGCTCCTTGAATACCGGA
TTTTTTATCTATAAAGTATATATATCACAATTTTGATTTAAAAGTAAATTCTTTTTTTAAAAATACAAAA
ATTTTTTATAAATTATATAGACCATGATATTGTATTAATACTAATTGATTTTAATTTAAGGTTGAACTAA
AATAAACATAGTTTTGTAGAAAATAATTTTTCATTATTTTGCTACTTGATATTGGATCGTAAAAATATTA
GGGCTTTACAAAGTTCTTTTAAAAGAGAATTAGTAAAGCCCTAAGTCTTTTAATAAAAAATTTTTTGTAA
AAAAGTTGGCAAAAATAGTTTTTGCTATATATTTATATATAAGAAAAAATTCAATACTCAAGGAGATAAA
AAATGGAAAACTTAAACAATAATCCACAAAAAATTAATCAAATAAATAAGCAAACTAATTTTATTGGTTT
TGAAAATTTTATAGAACTTGATAATCAAGTTAATCAAACTAAAGAAAAAAGTAAATTAAGTAAGATAGGT
AAGAAATTACCCGGAATAAGCAGTCAAGTCTAGTGCGGCCGCGCCCAATACGCAAACCGCCTCTCCCCGC
GCGTTGGCCGATTCATTAATGCAGCTGGCACGACAGGTTTCCCGACTGGAAAGCGGGCAGTGAGCGCAAC
GCAATTAATGTGAGTTAGCTCACTCATTAGGCACCCCAGGCTTTACACTTTATGCTTCCGGCTCGTATGT
TGTGTGGAATTGTGAGCGGATAACAATTTCACACAGGAAACAGCTATGACATGATTACGAATTCGAGCTC
TGTCTGTCGCCTCTTGTGGCTTCCGGAGGAGTTATTTATAATAAAATAAAGAATTACGACTTGAAAATTT
TTAATCAAAAAAATAAAGTTGAAGATTATAAAAAGAAGTACGAAGATAGAGAGAGAAAAGTGGAAGGTGA
ACTTAATACCTTGGATTTTACCGTTAAGCGCATGAAAGATCAAGAAAATACATTAAAGGCTTTTGATTTT
AATCAAAGAAATAAATAATAATAATTATTTTTAATGCTATTGCTATTTGCGTTTCTTTTTTTTTAATTTT
TGTGCTATTCTTTTTAACGAAAATTTAAATTTCTGACTTGTTTTAGAGCTAGAAATAGCAAGTTAAAATA
AGGCTAGTCCGTTATCAACTTGAAAAAGTGGCACCGAGTCGGTGCTTTTTTTGAAGCTTGGCACTGGCCG
TCGTTTTACAACGTCGTGACTGGGAAAACCCTGGCGTTACCCAACTTAATCGCCTTGCAGCACATCCCCC
TTTCGCCAGCTGGCGTAATAGCGAAGAGGCCCGCACCGATCGCCCTTCCCAACAGTTGCGCAGCCTGAAT
GGCGAATGGCGCGGCCGCCCTAGGTTAATACCCGAGCTTCAAGGAAGATTTCCTATTAAGGTTGAACTTA
AGAGCTTAAGCATAGACGATTTGAAAAAAATTTTAAAACAAACAAAAAATTCTTTAATAAAACAATATGT
TGCGATGTTTAAGGTTTATGATTTAGATTTAAAGTTTAGTGAGGAAGCTATAGATAGAATTGCAGAGCTT
ACTTTTAATATGAATCTTGAGAGTGAAAATCTTGGTGCCAGAAGACTTCACGGTGTTATGGAAATAGTGC
TTGCAGATCTTTTTTTTGAAGTGCCTGGCAGTAAGTTGAAAAAATTTGAAATAAACTTGGACTATGTTAA
TAAAAAAATACAAATTAACGAACAAAAAGATTTGAATTATTATATAATTTAGTTAAAAGCAATTTTAAAT
GAGGGAGGTTTCCATATGTTACGCAGCAGCAACGATGTTACGCAGCAGGGCAGTCGCCCTAAAACAAAGT
TAGGTGGCTCAAGTATGGGCATCATTCGCACATGTAGGCTCGGCCCTGACCAAGTCAAATCCATGCGGGC
TGCTCTTGATCTTTTCGGTCGTGAGTTCGGAGACGTAGCCACCTACTCCCAACATCAGCCGGACTCCGAT
TACCTCGGGAACTTGCTCCGTAGTAAGACATTCATCGCGCTTGCTGCCTTCGACCAAGAAGCGGTTGTTG
GCGCTCTCGCGGCTTACGTTCTGCCCAGGTTTGAGCAGCCGCGTAGTGAGATCTATATCTATGATCTCGC
AGTCTCCGGCGAGCACCGGAGGCAGGGCATTGCCACCGCGCTCATCAATCTCCTCAAGCATGAGGCCAAC
GCGCTTGGTGCTTATGTGATCTACGTGCAAGCAGATTACGGTGACGATCCCGCAGTGGCTCTCTATACAA
AGTTGGGCATACGGGAAGAAGTGATGCACTTTGATATCGACCCAAGTACCGCCACCTAACAATTCGTTCA
AGCCGAGATCGGCTTACGCGT
