Features (pLannotate 1.2.2; 11 found; start..end, strand, type, name):
    648..740     +  CDS            lacI (fragment): lac repressor; lacI; The lac repressor binds to the lac operator to inhibit transcription in E. coli. This inhibition can be relieved by adding lactose or isopropyl-β-D-thiogalactopyranoside (IPTG).
    753..774     +  protein_bind   CAP binding site: CAP binding activates transcription in the presence of cAMP. E. coli catabolite activator protein
    789..819     +  promoter       lac promoter: promoter for the E. coli lac operon
    827..843     +  protein_bind   lac operator: The lac repressor binds to the lac operator to inhibit transcription in E. coli. This inhibition can be relieved by adding lactose or isopropyl-β-D-thiogalactopyranoside (IPTG). lac repressor encoded by lacI
    888..1112    +  CDS            fliD (fragment): FLID_BORBU - Protein inferred from homology: Swiss-Prot protein existence level 3. Required for the morphogenesis and for the elongation of the flagellar filament by facilitating polymerization of the flagellin monomers at the tip of growing filament. Forms a capping structure, which prevents flagellin subunits (transported through the central channel of the flagellum) from leaking out without polymerization at the distal end (By similarity). From Borrelia burgdorferi (strain ATCC 35210 / B31 / CIP 102532 / DSM 4680).
   1207..1282    +  misc_RNA       gRNA scaffold: guide RNA scaffold for the Streptococcus pyogenes CRISPR/Cas9 system
   1299..1453    +  CDS            lacZα (fragment): LacZα fragment of β-galactosidase; lacZ fragment
   1472..1846    +  CDS            hslU (fragment): HSLU_BORBU - Protein inferred from homology: Swiss-Prot protein existence level 3. ATPase subunit of a proteasome-like degradation complex; this subunit has chaperone activity. The binding of ATP and its subsequent hydrolysis by HslU are essential for unfolding of protein substrates subsequently hydrolyzed by HslV. HslU recognizes the N-terminal part of its protein substrates and unfolds these before they are guided to HslV for hydrolysis. From Borrelia burgdorferi (strain ATCC 35210 / B31 / CIP 102532 / DSM 4680).
   1883..2416    +  CDS            GmR: gentamycin acetyltransferase; aacC1; confers resistance to gentamycin
   2519..3107    +  rep_origin     ori: high-copy-number ColE1/pMB1/pBR322/pUC origin of replication
   4073..4089    -  promoter       ADH1 promoter (fragment): S. cerevisiae ADH1; promoter for alcohol dehydrogenase 1
>Addgene plasmid #149623 | pBSV2G_PflaBS-sgRNAflaB | addgene full sequence | sequence record 311188 | Addgene NGS Result
CTAGTGTTGAGATAAGGACTACTAATTTATACTGTAATTTATTGTAGCAAGTTGTGGTTTTACTGGTTTT
GTTTATATTAGATAAGTTTTCCATTTATAGCTCCTTGAATACCGGATTTTTTATCTATAAAGTATATATA
TCACAATTTTGATTTAAAAGTAAATTCTTTTTTTAAAAATACAAAAATTTTTTATAAATTATATAGACCA
TGATATTGTATTAATACTAATTGATTTTAATTTAAGGTTGAACTAAAATAAACATAGTTTTGTAGAAAAT
AATTTTTCATTATTTTGCTACTTGATATTGGATCGTAAAAATATTAGGGCTTTACAAAGTTCTTTTAAAA
GAGAATTTAGTAAAGCCCTAAGTCTTTTAATAAAAAATTTTTTGTAAAAAAGTTGGCAAAAATAGTTTTT
GCTATATATTTATATATAAGAAAAAATTCAATACTCAAGGAGATAAAAAATGGAAAACTTAAACAATAAT
CCACAAAAAATTAATCAAATAAATAAGCAAACTAATTTTATTGGTTTTGAAAATTTTATAGAACTTGATA
ATCAAGTTAATCAAACTAAAGAAAAAAGTAAATTAAGTAAGATAGGTAAGAAATTACCCGGAATAAGCAG
TCAAGTCTAGTGCGGCCGCGCCCAATACGCAAACCGCCTCTCCCCGCGCGTTGGCCGATTCATTAATGCA
GCTGGCACGACAGGTTTCCCGACTGGAAAGCGGGCAGTGAGCGCAACGCAATTAATGTGAGTTAGCTCAC
TCATTAGGCACCCCAGGCTTTACACTTTATGCTTCCGGCTCGTATGTTGTGTGGAATTGTGAGCGGATAA
CAATTTCACACAGGAAACAGCTATGACATGATTACGAATTCGAGCTCTGTCTGTCGCCTCTTGTGGCTTC
CGGAGGAGTTATTTATAATAAAATAAAGAATTACGACTTGAAAATTTTTAATCAAAAAAATAAAGTTGAA
GATTATAAAAAGAAGTACGAAGATAGAGAGAGAAAAGTGGAAGGTGAACTTAATACCTTGGATTTTACCG
TTAAGCGCATGAAAGATCAAGAAAATACATTAAAGGCTTTTGATTTTAATCAAAGAAATAAATAATAATA
ATTATTTTTAATGCTATTGCTATTTGCGTTTCTTTTTTTTTAATTTTTGTGCTATTCTTTTTAACGAAAA
TTTAAATTTCTGACTTGTTTTAGAGCTAGAAATAGCAAGTTAAAATAAGGCTAGTCCGTTATCAACTTGA
AAAAGTGGCACCGAGTCGGTGCTTTTTTTGAAGCTTGGCACTGGCCGTCGTTTTACAACGTCGTGACTGG
GAAAACCCTGGCGTTACCCAACTTAATCGCCTTGCAGCACATCCCCCTTTCGCCAGCTGGCGTAATAGCG
AAGAGGCCCGCACCGATCGCCCTTCCCAACAGTTGCGCAGCCTGAATGGCGAATGGCGCGGCCGCCCTAG
GTTAATACCCGAGCTTCAAGGAAGATTTCCTATTAAGGTTGAACTTAAGAGCTTAAGCATAGACGATTTG
AAAAAAATTTTAAAACAAACAAAAAATTCTTTAATAAAACAATATGTTGCGATGTTTAAGGTTTATGATT
TAGATTTAAAGTTTAGTGAGGAAGCTATAGATAGAATTGCAGAGCTTACTTTTAATATGAATCTTGAGAG
TGAAAATCTTGGTGCCAGAAGACTTCACGGTGTTATGGAAATAGTGCTTGCAGATCTTTTTTTTGAAGTG
CCTGGCAGTAAGTTGAAAAAATTTGAAATAAACTTGGACTATGTTAATAAAAAAATACAAATTAACGAAC
AAAAAGATTTGAATTATTATATAATTTAGTTAAAAGCAATTTTAAATGAGGGAGGTTTCCATATGTTACG
CAGCAGCAACGATGTTACGCAGCAGGGCAGTCGCCCTAAAACAAAGTTAGGTGGCTCAAGTATGGGCATC
ATTCGCACATGTAGGCTCGGCCCTGACCAAGTCAAATCCATGCGGGCTGCTCTTGATCTTTTCGGTCGTG
AGTTCGGAGACGTAGCCACCTACTCCCAACATCAGCCGGACTCCGATTACCTCGGGAACTTGCTCCGTAG
TAAGACATTCATCGCGCTTGCTGCCTTCGACCAAGAAGCGGTTGTTGGCGCTCTCGCGGCTTACGTTCTG
CCCAAGTTTGAGCAGCCGCGTAGTGAGATCTATATCTATGATCTCGCAGTCTCCGGCGAGCACCGGAGGC
AGGGCATTGCCACCGCGCTCATCAATCTCCTCAAGCATGAGGCCAACGCGCTTGGTGCTTATGTGATCTA
CGTGCAAGCAGATTACGGTGACGATCCCGCAGTGGCTCTCTATACAAAGTTGGGCATACGGGAAGAAGTG
ATGCACTTTGATATCGACCCAAGTACCGCCACCTAACAATTCGTTCAAGCCGAGATCGGCTTACGCGTCC
AAAATCCCTTAACGTGAGTTTTCGTTCCACTGAGCGTCAGACCCCGTAGAAAAGATCAAAGGATCTTCTT
GAGATCCTTTTTTTCTGCGCGTAATCTGCTGCTTGCAAACAAAAAAACCACCGCTACCAGCGGTGGTTTG
TTTGCCGGATCAAGAGCTACCAACTCTTTTTCCGAAGGTAACTGGCTTCAGCAGAGCGCAGATACCAAAT
ACTGTTCTTCTAGTGTAGCCGTAGTTAGGCCACCACTTCAAGAACTCTGTAGCACCGCCTACATACCTCG
CTCTGCTAATCCTGTTACCAGTGGCTGCTGCCAGTGGCGATAAGTCGTGTCTTACCGGGTTGGACTCAAG
ACGATAGTTACCGGATAAGGCGCAGCGGTCGGGCTGAACGGGGGGTTCGTGCACACAGCCCAGCTTGGAG
CGAACGACCTACACCGAACTGAGATACCTACAGCGTGAGCTATGAGAAAGCGCCACGCTTCCCGAAGGGA
GAAAGGCGGACAGGTATCCGGTAAGCGGCAGGGTCGGAACAGGAGAGCGCACGAGGGAGCTTCCAGGGGG
AAACGCCTGGTATCTTTATAGTCCTGTCGGGTTTCGCCACCTCTGACTTGAGCGTCGATTTTTGTGATGC
TCGTCAGGGGGGCGGAGCCTATGGAAAAACGCCAGCAACGCGGCCTTTTTACGGTTCCTGGCCTTTTGCT
GGCCTTTTGCTCACATGTTCTTTCCTGCACTAGATCCCCGGCAAGTTCATCCTTAGGGTTTTCATATCTC
TTAAAAAGTCAATTTCTGCTTGATTAATTTCTTGTGGATTATTGTTTTTGCGGTTTTTCATTTTTTATCT
CCTTGAGTATTGAATTTTTTCTTATATATAAAATATAGCAAAAACTATTTTTGCCAACTTTTTTACAAAA
AATTTTTTATTAAAACACTTAGGGCTTTGCTAAATTCTCTTTTAAAAGAACTTAGTAAAGCCCTATGGAT
TTAAGAACTGATTATACTTACGTAGTAAAAATACTACAGATATTAATAGTATAGACCATATCAAAATCAT
AATCAATTTATATTTATCTAAAATTGTGGTCCATACAAAATACAAAAAAATTAGGTTTTTCTAAATTCTA
TTTTAAAAGAACTTAGTAACACCTAATCTCTAAATTACTTACAAAATTCTAAAATTAGATTTTTAGTTCT
TCATATTTCTTTAAAAGTTTTTTAAGAAAATCTTTTTGATTTTCAAAAATTTCATGCATCATAAAACTAG
TAAATTTGGATTTTTTTTTGTAAAAATCATAACTTTCTTGGGTTTTAAGTTGAAATCTTAATGGTTTTAT
TGGATTTTGCCTAGATTTTTTTAACGCCGGACTTTCTTTATCTTTTATAAAATTATAAGAATTTTTAATA
CCATTTTCTATTAAATAATCTTCTTTTATAAGCCCCTCTTGCAGTGCAGTTGCTAATCTTAAATACTTAT
ACGCTTGAGTTTTTGCTACATCAAAGTCTTTTATAAAATCAAGAAAAGTTTTATAACCATCAAATTTATA
ATATTGATTATCTTTTATTTCTTTTAAAATTTTAATATTTTCCACCCTGTGGAATATTTCTTTTTTGAAA
TTGTCATTTAACTTTTCCTTTAGTGTCTTGTAATAAGAAATTTTACTTTCATTAATCATTAAATTTTGTT
CAACATAAGTATCTATCTTTTTTGTTAAAACTTTAACAACACGTTTTTTTTCCATAAAAATTTTCCTTTA
TTTTTGCAACATTTTCCTTAATTGATATAATTGTTACTATTTTAGATTTTTTAATATCCACTTAAGAATT
AATCCCTCACTAGAATATTTTTTATTATAGAATTCATATACATGTTTTTCTAAATCTATAAATTTATCAA
CAATTGCTTTATTATAGGGTGTATCTATCTTTTCTTTTCTTAATAATCGTCTCATATTCTTTAAATAACA
ACAAACACTGCCGGTTTTAAACCTAAATTCTATGTAATATATTTTTGAAAAAGTATATACATTTTCAACC
CCGTTTATTTCATACTTTACAAAAACATTATTTATTGGTTTTCTATAACCATAGTAAATGCCTAAAAATT
TGTCCCCGTCTTTCATAGGATATAGATAAAGTTTTTGAATCTCTGATTTATCTAATAATTTTTCAAAAAA
AATTATACACCGCTTTTGTTTGTTACTAACTACTCTATGCAATGCCTTTAATATTTTTGTGTGATATATA
TTTTTATCACCTTTTTTTTCTTTCAGCAGGAAGATACTTTCTTTTGGAAATTTAATTTTTTGTTCATTTA
TTCTTGCAGCCTTAAGTCCGATTTTCATATTTAATCCTTATATAGCCTTTCTATTTAATTCTTTTAAACT
CAATAAACTTTTTTGGTTTTTCATTAGTTCTAATAATTCGCAATAATATGTGCAAAACACTTTATTGTAT
TCTATTTTCTTTTGGTTATTCAAATATTCTTTTATAATTGGCTTTAGAAGTTCAATATTTACTTCTTTTT
TTAGTTGTTCAATAAGGATATTGAAAATGTTTGTTTTTAAATCTTGATAATTTTGTTGAGAATTTTCTTT
TTTTCTTTCAATTGACTTCTCTAATTTACGCTTTATATTGTTTAAATCGCTATATTTATGACTTTCAATA
ATAAAATGAGGCTTAAATTTGTAATTTTCGTATATTTTTTGGAAACTTGTTTCTAATTGTTTAGAATTAT
ATTCATTTTTTTCAAATTCTTTTTGAGTGTTGCATAGAATTTCCTTTAATTTTTCTTGTTTTTCTTTCAT
ACAAGATTTAGTAAAATGTATATTTTTATTTTTTAGTAATTTAATTTCTATTATTTTTATGATTTTAAGT
ATTTTGATTATATTATCTTTATCAATATTTAAATTGAATAAAATTGTAAGAAAAATTGAAAGAATTTTTT
TACATAAAAAGTTACATTTATTGAAGTAATTTCTTACTTGATACTTTTCTATTTCATTAATCTTTCTTTC
TTCTTTTATATTATTTTTATTATTTAAACACTCCTTTAAATCTACACTCCCATTTTTAGTAAATCTATCT
TTAAGGCCCCTTGAAACTCTATTTTGAAATCTTAAATCTTTTTTTTCTTGAAAGTATTTATAGATTTTTT
GGTAACATTCTTTTTTTGAAAAATTAAGTTGATAGTATATTTCGGTCCCCAAATTTACCCCTAAGTGTTT
GTGATAATTAGTTGTGACTTTAAATTCTTTTTCTAATTTGTAAAGGTAATTTTGCAGTGTTTTTAGTTTA
ACGGGTGTTTGACTATTTCTTTTAAGGTTTTCATTAAAGTAATAGAGTATGTTTTTTTGTGTGTATTTCT
TATATGTTTTATTTATGTACG
